Addgene plasmid #169561: pVH21-Tier1-PhEF1a
Purpose: (Empty Backbone) Tier-1 PhEF1a-driven expression vector (PhEF1a-MCS-pA).
Depositing lab: Martin Fussenegger. Depositing organization: ETH Zurich (Swiss Federal Institute of Technology). Publication: A versatile plasmid architecture for mammalian synthetic biology (VAMSyB). Haellman V, Strittmatter T, Bertschi A, Stucheli P, Fussenegger M. Metab Eng. 2021 Jul;66:41-50. doi: 10.1016/j.ymben.2021.04.003. Epub 2021 Apr 18. PubMed 33857582.
Backbone
  Vector backbone: pMM1 (pcDNA3.1-based)
  Backbone size (bp): 4435
  Vector type: Mammalian Expression
  Selectable markers: Neomycin (select with G418)
Growth in bacteria
  Bacterial resistance: Ampicillin, 100 μg/mL
  Growth temperature: 37°C
  Growth strain: DH5alpha
  Copy number: High Copy
Gene/Insert
  Gene/Insert name: None
Terms and licenses: Academic/Nonprofit Terms; Industry Terms: Not Available to Industry
How to cite: pVH21-Tier1-PhEF1a was a gift from Martin Fussenegger (Addgene plasmid # 169561 ; http://n2t.net/addgene:169561 ; RRID:Addgene_169561)
