[The description below was written by a language model from this plasmid's Addgene catalogue record and pLannotate feature annotations shown in this document.]
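Description:
pVH21-Tier1-PhEF1a is an empty mammalian expression backbone from the VAMSyB (versatile plasmid architecture for mammalian synthetic biology) vector set, built on pMM1, a pcDNA3.1 derivative. It is designated a Tier-1 vector with the layout PhEF1a-MCS-pA. The human elongation factor 1α promoter, a strong constitutive promoter, sits upstream of a multiple cloning site, which is followed by the bovine growth hormone polyadenylation signal. No insert is present. In the annotated sequence, the short unannotated gap between the EF-1α promoter and the bGH poly(A) signal presumably corresponds to the cloning site, where a user's coding sequence would be placed for constitutive expression in mammalian cells.

The remainder of the plasmid carries the usual pcDNA3.1-type elements. An SV40 enhancer/early promoter drives the neo (nptII) gene, terminated by an SV40 poly(A) signal, which allows G418 selection of stably transfected cells. In E. coli the plasmid is maintained at high copy through a ColE1/pUC-type origin and selected with ampicillin via the β-lactamase gene and its own promoter. An f1 origin is also present, which can support single-stranded DNA production. The annotation also flags several small fragments (SV40 small t antigen, ble, lacI, a partial SV40 promoter) and a lac promoter/operator/CAP site. These appear to be backbone remnants rather than functional units. The sequenced record is 5,793 nt, whereas the catalogue lists a backbone size of 4,435 bp; the record does not explain the difference. The plasmid serves as an entry-level expression module for assembling synthetic gene circuits in mammalian cells.
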