Features (pLannotate 1.2.2; 16 found; start..end, strand, type, name):
     60..126     +  CDS            small t antigen (fragment): SV40 (simian virus 40) small t antigen
    133..1311    +  promoter       EF-1α promoter: strong constitutive promoter for human elongation factor EF-1α
   1405..1629    +  polyA_signal   bGH poly(A) signal: bovine growth hormone polyadenylation signal
   1633..1654    +  promoter       SV40 promoter (fragment): SV40 enhancer and early promoter
   1675..2103    +  rep_origin     f1 ori (sequence partly withheld): f1 bacteriophage origin of replication; arrow indicates direction of (+) strand synthesis
   2117..2446    +  promoter       SV40 promoter: SV40 enhancer and early promoter
   2513..3304    +  CDS            neo: KKA2_KLEPN - Also known as kan, nptII. Experimental evidence at protein level: Swiss-Prot protein existence level 1. Resistance to kanamycin, neomycin, paromomycin, ribostamycin, butirosin and gentamicin B. From Klebsiella pneumoniae.
   3328..3486    +  CDS            ble (fragment): BLE_KLEPN - Experimental evidence at protein level: Swiss-Prot protein existence level 1. Binding protein with a strong affinity to the bleomycin family of antibiotics. Binds to CL990; an antimitotic-antibiotic compound. From Klebsiella pneumoniae.
   3481..3602    +  polyA_signal   SV40 poly(A) signal: SV40 polyadenylation signal
   3675..3691    -  protein_bind   lac operator: The lac repressor binds to the lac operator to inhibit transcription in E. coli. This inhibition can be relieved by adding lactose or isopropyl-β-D-thiogalactopyranoside (IPTG). lac repressor encoded by lacI
   3699..3729    -  promoter       lac promoter: promoter for the E. coli lac operon
   3744..3765    -  protein_bind   CAP binding site: CAP binding activates transcription in the presence of cAMP. E. coli catabolite activator protein
   3778..3870    -  CDS            lacI (fragment): lac repressor; lacI; The lac repressor binds to the lac operator to inhibit transcription in E. coli. This inhibition can be relieved by adding lactose or isopropyl-β-D-thiogalactopyranoside (IPTG).
   4053..4641    -  rep_origin     ori: high-copy-number ColE1/pMB1/pBR322/pUC origin of replication
   4812..5672    -  CDS            AmpR: β-lactamase; bla; confers resistance to ampicillin, carbenicillin, and related antibiotics
   5673..5777    -  promoter       AmpR promoter: bla
>Addgene plasmid #169561 | pVH21-Tier1-PhEF1a | addgene full sequence | sequence record 364975 | Addgene NGS Result
GTGCCACCTGACGTCGACGGATCGGGAGATCTCCACGCGTGGTACCCTCGAGTGCAAAGATGGATAAAGT
TTTAAACAGAGAGGAATCTTTGCAGCTAATGGACCTTCTAGGTCTTGAAAGGAGTGGGAATTGGCTCCGG
TGCCCGTCAGTGGGCAGAGCGCACATCGCCCACAGTCCCCGAGAAGTTGGGGGGAGGGGTCGGCAATTGA
ACCGGTGCCTAGAGAAGGTGGCGCGGGGTAAACTGGGAAAGTGATGTCGTGTACTGGCTCCGCCTTTTTC
CCGAGGGTGGGGGAGAACCGTATATAAGTGCAGTAGTCGCCGTGAACGTTCTTTTTCGCAACGGGTTTGC
CGCCAGAACACAGGTAAGTGCCGTGTGTGGTTCCCGCGGGCCTGGCCTCTTTACGGGTTATGGCCCTTGC
GTGCCTTGAATTACTTCCACCTGGCTGCAGTACGTGATTCTTGATCCCGAGCTTCGGGTTGGAAGTGGGT
GGGAGAGTTCGAGGCCTTGCGCTTAAGGAGCCCCTTCGCCTCGTGCTTGAGTTGAGGCCTGGCCTGGGCG
CTGGGGCCGCCGCGTGCGAATCTGGTGGCACCTTCGCGCCTGTCTCGCTGCTTTCGATAAGTCTCTAGCC
ATTTAAAATTTTTGATGACCTGCTGCGACGCTTTTTTTCTGGCAAGATAGTCTTGTAAATGCGGGCCAAG
ATCTGCACACTGGTATTTCGGTTTTTGGGGCCGCGGGCGGCGACGGGGCCCGTGCGTCCCAGCGCACATG
TTCGGCGAGGCGGGGCCTGCGAGCGCGGCCACCGAGAATCGGACGGGGGTAGTCTCAAGCTGGCCGGCCT
GCTCTGGTGCCTGGCCTCGCGCCGCCGTGTATCGCCCCGCCCTGGGCGGCAAGGCTGGCCCGGTCGGCAC
CAGTTGCGTGAGCGGAAAGATGGCCGCTTCCCGGCCCTGCTGCAGGGAGCTCAAAATGGAGGACGCGGCG
CTCGGGAGAGCGGGCGGGTGAGTCACCCACACAAAGGAAAAGGGCCTTTCCGTCCTCAGCCGTCGCTTCA
TGTGACTCCACGGAGTACCGGGCGCCGTCCAGGCACCTCGATTAGTTCTCGAGCTTTTGGAGTACGTCGT
CTTTAGGTTGGGGGGAGGGGTTTTATGCGATGGAGTTTCCCCACACTGAGTGGGTGGAGACTGAAGTTAG
GCCAGCTTGGCACTTGATGTAATTCTCCTTGGAATTTGCCCTTTTTGAGTTTGGATCTTGGTTCATTCTC
AAGCCTCAGACAGTGGTTCAAAGTTTTTTTCTTCCATTTCAGGTGTCGTGAGGTACCTTCGAAGCGGAAT
TCACCATGACTAGTGCTAGCGGATCCACCGGTGTCTAGAAAGCTTTGAGGCCGGCCTGCAGGGATCAGCC
TCGACTGTGCCTTCTAGTTGCCAGCCATCTGTTGTTTGCCCCTCCCCCGTGCCTTCCTTGACCCTGGAAG
GTGCCACTCCCACTGTCCTTTCCTAATAAAATGAGGAAATTGCATCGCATTGTCTGAGTAGGTGTCATTC
TATTCTGGGGGGTGGGGTGGGGCAGGACAGCAAGGGGGAGGATTGGGAAGACAATAGCAGGCATGCTGGG
GATGCGGTGGGCTCTATGGCTTCTGAGGCGGAAAGAACCAGCTGGGGCTCTAGGGGGTATCCCC
[124 nt withheld, positions 1675-1798]
C
[91 nt withheld, positions 1800-1890]
A
[49 nt withheld, positions 1892-1940]
CCTTTGACGTTGGAGTCCACGTTCTTT
[37 nt withheld, positions 1968-2004]
ACCCTATCTCGGTCTATTCTTTTGATTTATAAGGGATTTTGCCGATTTCGGCCTATTGGTTAAAAAATGA
GCTGATTTAACAAAAATTTAACGCGAATTAATTCTGTGGAATGTGTGTCAGTTAGGGTGTGGAAAGTCCC
CAGGCTCCCCAGCAGGCAGAAGTATGCAAAGCATGCATCTCAATTAGTCAGCAACCAGGTGTGGAAAGTC
CCCAGGCTCCCCAGCAGGCAGAAGTATGCAAAGCATGCATCTCAATTAGTCAGCAACCATAGTCCCGCCC
CTAACTCCGCCCATCCCGCCCCTAACTCCGCCCAGTTCCGCCCATTCTCCGCCCCATGGCTGACTAATTT
TTTTTATTTATGCAGAGGCCGAGGCCGCCTCTGCCTCTGAGCTATTCCAGAAGTAGTGAGGAGGCTTTTT
TGGAGGCCTAGGCTTTTGCAAAAAGCTCCCGGGAGCTTGTATATCCATTTTCGGATCTGATCAAGAGACA
GGATGAGGATCGTTTCGCATGATTGAACAAGATGGATTGCACGCAGGTTCTCCGGCCGCTTGGGTGGAGA
GGCTATTCGGCTATGACTGGGCACAACAGACAATCGGCTGCTCTGATGCCGCCGTGTTCCGGCTGTCAGC
GCAGGGGCGCCCGGTTCTTTTTGTCAAGACCGACCTGTCCGGTGCCCTGAATGAACTGCAGGACGAGGCA
GCGCGGCTATCGTGGCTGGCCACGACGGGCGTTCCTTGCGCAGCTGTGCTCGACGTTGTCACTGAAGCGG
GAAGGGACTGGCTGCTATTGGGCGAAGTGCCGGGGCAGGATCTCCTGTCATCTCACCTTGCTCCTGCCGA
GAAAGTATCCATCATGGCTGATGCAATGCGGCGGCTGCATACGCTTGATCCGGCTACCTGCCCATTCGAC
CACCAAGCGAAACATCGCATCGAGCGAGCACGTACTCGGATGGAAGCCGGTCTTGTCGATCAGGATGATC
TGGACGAAGAGCATCAGGGGCTCGCGCCAGCCGAACTGTTCGCCAGGCTCAAGGCGCGCATGCCCGACGG
CGAGGATCTCGTCGTGACCCATGGCGATGCCTGCTTGCCGAATATCATGGTGGAAAATGGCCGCTTTTCT
GGATTCATCGACTGTGGCCGGCTGGGTGTGGCGGACCGCTATCAGGACATAGCGTTGGCTACCCGTGATA
TTGCTGAAGAGCTTGGCGGCGAATGGGCTGACCGCTTCCTCGTGCTTTACGGTATCGCCGCTCCCGATTC
GCAGCGCATCGCCTTCTATCGCCTTCTTGACGAGTTCTTCTGAGCGGGACTCTGGGGTTCGAAATGACCG
ACCAAGCGACGCCCAACCTGCCATCACGAGATTTCGATTCCACCGCCGCCTTCTATGAAAGGTTGGGCTT
CGGAATCGTTTTCCGGGACGCCGGCTGGATGATCCTCCAGCGCGGGGATCTCATGCTGGAGTTCTTCGCC
CACCCCAACTTGTTTATTGCAGCTTATAATGGTTACAAATAAAGCAATAGCATCACAAATTTCACAAATA
AAGCATTTTTTTCACTGCATTCTAGTTGTGGTTTGTCCAAACTCATCAATGTATCTTATCATGTCTGTAT
ACCGTCGACCTCTAGCTAGAGCTTGGCGTAATCATGGTCATAGCTGTTTCCTGTGTGAAATTGTTATCCG
CTCACAATTCCACACAACATACGAGCCGGAAGCATAAAGTGTAAAGCCTGGGGTGCCTAATGAGTGAGCT
AACTCACATTAATTGCGTTGCGCTCACTGCCCGCTTTCCAGTCGGGAAACCTGTCGTGCCAGCTGCATTA
ATGAATCGGCCAACGCGCGGGGAGAGGCGGTTTGCGTATTGGGCGCTCTTCCGCTTCCTCGCTCACTGAC
TCGCTGCGCTCGGTCGTTCGGCTGCGGCGAGCGGTATCAGCTCACTCAAAGGCGGTAATACGGTTATCCA
CAGAATCAGGGGATAACGCAGGAAAGAACATGTGAGCAAAAGGCCAGCAAAAGGCCAGGAACCGTAAAAA
GGCCGCGTTGCTGGCGTTTTTCCATAGGCTCCGCCCCCCTGACGAGCATCACAAAAATCGACGCTCAAGT
CAGAGGTGGCGAAACCCGACAGGACTATAAAGATACCAGGCGTTTCCCCCTGGAAGCTCCCTCGTGCGCT
CTCCTGTTCCGACCCTGCCGCTTACCGGATACCTGTCCGCCTTTCTCCCTTCGGGAAGCGTGGCGCTTTC
TCATAGCTCACGCTGTAGGTATCTCAGTTCGGTGTAGGTCGTTCGCTCCAAGCTGGGCTGTGTGCACGAA
CCCCCCGTTCAGCCCGACCGCTGCGCCTTATCCGGTAACTATCGTCTTGAGTCCAACCCGGTAAGACACG
ACTTATCGCCACTGGCAGCAGCCACTGGTAACAGGATTAGCAGAGCGAGGTATGTAGGCGGTGCTACAGA
GTTCTTGAAGTGGTGGCCTAACTACGGCTACACTAGAAGAACAGTATTTGGTATCTGCGCTCTGCTGAAG
CCAGTTACCTTCGGAAAAAGAGTTGGTAGCTCTTGATCCGGCAAACAAACCACCGCTGGTAGCGGTGGTT
TTTTTGTTTGCAAGCAGCAGATTACGCGCAGAAAAAAAGGATCTCAAGAAGATCCTTTGATCTTTTCTAC
GGGGTCTGACGCTCAGTGGAACGAAAACTCACGTTAAGGGATTTTGGTCATGAGATTATCAAAAAGGATC
TTCACCTAGATCCTTTTAAATTAAAAATGAAGTTTTAAATCAATCTAAAGTATATATGAGTAAACTTGGT
CTGACAGTTACCAATGCTTAATCAGTGAGGCACCTATCTCAGCGATCTGTCTATTTCGTTCATCCATAGT
TGCCTGACTCCCCGTCGTGTAGATAACTACGATACGGGAGGGCTTACCATCTGGCCCCAGTGCTGCAATG
ATACCGCGAGACCCACGCTCACCGGCTCCAGATTTATCAGCAATAAACCAGCCAGCCGGAAGGGCCGAGC
GCAGAAGTGGTCCTGCAACTTTATCCGCCTCCATCCAGTCTATTAATTGTTGCCGGGAAGCTAGAGTAAG
TAGTTCGCCAGTTAATAGTTTGCGCAACGTTGTTGCCATTGCTACAGGCATCGTGGTGTCACGCTCGTCG
TTTGGTATGGCTTCATTCAGCTCCGGTTCCCAACGATCAAGGCGAGTTACATGATCCCCCATGTTGTGCA
AAAAAGCGGTTAGCTCCTTCGGTCCTCCGATCGTTGTCAGAAGTAAGTTGGCCGCAGTGTTATCACTCAT
GGTTATGGCAGCACTGCATAATTCTCTTACTGTCATGCCATCCGTAAGATGCTTTTCTGTGACTGGTGAG
TACTCAACCAAGTCATTCTGAGAATAGTGTATGCGGCGACCGAGTTGCTCTTGCCCGGCGTCAATACGGG
ATAATACCGCGCCACATAGCAGAACTTTAAAAGTGCTCATCATTGGAAAACGTTCTTCGGGGCGAAAACT
CTCAAGGATCTTACCGCTGTTGAGATCCAGTTCGATGTAACCCACTCGTGCACCCAACTGATCTTCAGCA
TCTTTTACTTTCACCAGCGTTTCTGGGTGAGCAAAAACAGGAAGGCAAAATGCCGCAAAAAAGGGAATAA
GGGCGACACGGAAATGTTGAATACTCATACTCTTCCTTTTTCAATATTATTGAAGCATTTATCAGGGTTA
TTGTCTCATGAGCGGATACATATTTGAATGTATTTAGAAAAATAAACAAATAGGGGTTCCGCGCACATTT
CCCCGAAAA
